>Addgene plasmid #203446 | pM148: pAAV.CMV-Cas13e-NT sgRNA | addgene full sequence | sequence record 401408 | Addgene NGS Result
CCTGCAGGCAGCTGCGCGCTCGCTCGCTCACTGAGGCCGCCCGGGCAAAGCCCGGGCGTCGGGCGACCTT
TGGTCGCCCGGCCTCAGTGAGCGAGCGAGCGCGCAGAGAGGGAGTGGCCAACTCCATCACTAGGGGTTCC
TTCTAGACAACTTTGTATAGAAAAGTTGGAGGGCCTATTTCCCATGATTCCTTCATATTTGCATATACGA
TACAAGGCTGTTAGAGAGATAATTGGAATTAATTTGACTGTAAACACAAAGATATTAGTACAAAATACGT
GACGTAGAAAGTAATAATTTCTTGGGTAGTTTGCAGTTTTAAAATTATGTTTTAAAATGGACTATCATAT
GCTTACCGTAACTTGAAAGTATTTCGATTTCTTGGCTTTATATATCTTGTGGAAAGGACGAAACACCGGC
TGGAGCAGCCCCCGATTTGTGGGGTGATTACAGCTCACCAGAAGCGTACCATACTCACGAACAGGCTGGA
GCAGCCCCCGATTTGTGGGGTGATTACAGCTTTTTTTGAATTCTGATGCGGTGAAGCTTTAGTTATTAAT
AGTAATCAATTACGGGGTCATTAGTTCATAGCCCATATATGGAGTTCCGCAAGTTTGTACAAAAAAGCAG
GCTTAGTTATTAATAGTAATCAATTACGGGGTCATTAGTTCATAGCCCATATATGGAGTTCCGCGTTACA
TAACTTACGGTAAATGGCCCGCCTGGCTGACCGCCCAACGACCCCCGCCCATTGACGTCAATAATGACGT
ATGTTCCCATAGTAACGCCAATAGGGACTTTCCATTGACGTCAATGGGTGGAGTATTTACGGTAAACTGC
CCACTTGGCAGTACATCAAGTGTATCATATGCCAAGTACGCCCCCTATTGACGTCAATGACGGTAAATGG
CCCGCCTGGCATTATGCCCAGTACATGACCTTATGGGACTTTCCTACTTGGCAGTACATCTACGTATTAG
TCATCGCTATTACCATGGTGATGCGGTTTTGGCAGTACATCAATGGGCGTGGATAGCGGTTTGACTCACG
GGGATTTCCAAGTCTCCACCCCATTGACGTCAATGGGAGTTTGTTTTGGCACCAAAATCAACGGGACTTT
CCAAAATGTCGTAACAACTCCGCCCCATTGACGCAAATGGGCGGTAGGCGTGTACGGTGGGAGGTCTATA
TAAGCAGAGCTGGTTTAGTGAACCGTCAGATCACCCAGCTTTCTTGTACAAAGTGGGCCACCATGCCAAA
GAAGAAACGGAAGGTCGCTCAGGTCTCTAAGCAGACATCCAAGAAGAGGGAACTTTCCATTGATGAATAT
CAAGGTGCCAGAAAATGGTGTTTTACAATCGCCTTTAATAAGGCCTTGGTCAATCGGGACAAGAATGACG
GACTTTTCGTTGAATCCCTTCTCCGCCACGAAAAATACTCCAAGCATGATTGGTACGATGAGGACACCAG
GGCATTGATCAAATGTAGCACACAAGCCGCAAATGCTAAGGCAGAGGCTCTTCGAAATTACTTCTCACAT
TACAGGCACAGTCCAGGGTGCTTGACCTTCACCGCAGAGGACGAGTTGCGGACTATTATGGAGCGGGCAT
ACGAAAGGGCCATATTCGAATGTAGACGACGCGAAACAGAAGTCATTATTGAGTTCCCCTCACTGTTCGA
GGGCGATAGGATAACTACAGCTGGGGTAGTCTTTTTTGTCTCTTTCTTCGTTGAAAGACGAGTGCTCGAC
CGACTCTACGGAGCCGTGAGCGGTCTGAAAAAGAATGAGGGCCAATACAAACTCACCCGAAAGGCACTCT
CCATGTACTGTCTTAAGGATTCCCGATTTACCAAGGCATGGGACAAAAGGGTATTGTTGTTCAGGGATAT
CCTGGCACAGTTGGGGCGAATTCCCGCCGAAGCATATGAATACTACCACGGCGAACAGGGTGATAAAAAA
CGCGCTAATGATAACGAGGGCACAAATCCAAAGCGCCATAAAGACAAATTCATTGAATTCGCATTGCATT
ATCTTGAAGCCCAGCACAGCGAAATCTGCTTCGGTAGGCGCCACATTGTACGAGAAGAGGCTGGTGCTGG
AGATGAACATAAGAAGCACCGCACCAAGGGGAAGGTAGTTGTCGATTTTAGTAAGAAAGATGAAGACCAG
TCATATTACATATCCAAGAATAACGTAATTGTGCGCATTGATAAGAACGCCGGACCACGCTCTTATAGAA
TGGGGCTGAATGAGCTCAAGTACTTGGTCTTGCTTAGCCTCCAGGGAAAAGGGGATGACGCTATTGCTAA
GCTCTATCGCTATAGACAACACGTTGAGAATATCCTCGACGTTGTGAAAGTTACAGATAAGGATAATCAT
GTATTCCTGCCTAGATTTGTGTTGGAACAGCACGGCATTGGTAGGAAGGCATTCAAGCAAAGGATCGATG
GAAGAGTCAAGCATGTGCGCGGAGTGTGGGAAAAAAAAAAAGCAGCCACTAACGAGATGACCCTGCACGA
AAAAGCTAGGGATATCCTTCAGTATGTAAACGAAAACTGTACTCGCTCCTTTAATCCTGGAGAATACAAT
AGACTGCTTGTGTGCCTTGTTGGGAAGGATGTAGAGAACTTTCAAGCCGGCCTTAAGCGACTCCAGTTGG
CTGAACGGATAGATGGACGAGTGTATAGTATATTCGCACAGACTTCTACAATCAATGAAATGCATCAAGT
CGTTTGTGACCAAATTTTGAACAGGCTTTGCAGGATCGGTGATCAAAAGCTCTATGACTATGTCGGGCTG
GGTAAGAAGGATGAAATAGATTACAAACAGAAGGTCGCCTGGTTTAAGGAGCACATTTCCATCAGACGGG
GGTTTTTGCGGAAGAAATTTTGGTACGATTCTAAAAAAGGATTTGCAAAGCTGGTGGAAGAACATTTGGA
GAGCGGAGGCGGGCAGCGCGACGTAGGTCTTGATAAGAAATACTACCACATAGACGCAATTGGGCGGTTC
GAGGGAGCAAACCCTGCCTTGTATGAAACCCTCGCCCGAGATAGATTGTGCTTGATGATGGCACAATATT
TTCTGGGTTCAGTACGGAAGGAACTTGGTAACAAGATTGTTTGGAGCAATGACAGCATCGAATTGCCTGT
TGAAGGGAGTGTCGGTAATGAAAAGTCCATTGTATTTTCCGTGAGTGACTATGGCAAGTTGTATGTTCTT
GACGATGCAGAATTCCTTGGGCGAATCTGCGAGTACTTCATGCCCCACGAAAAGGGTAAAATACGCTATC
ATACAGTTTATGAGAAAGGCTTTCGAGCATATAATGACCTGCAAAAGAAGTGTGTCGAAGCAGTCCTTGC
TTTCGAAGAAAAGGTCGTAAAAGCAAAGAAGATGTCCGAAAAAGAGGGCGCCCATTACATTGACTTCAGA
GAGATCCTTGCCCAGACAATGTGTAAGGAAGCCGAGAAAACTGCTGTGAATAAGGTAAGGAGAGCCTTTT
TCCATCACCACCTCAAGTTCGTCATAGACGAATTTGGATTGTTTTCTGATGTGATGAAAAAATATGGGAT
TGAGAAAGAATGGAAGTTTCCAGTGAAGCCCAAGAAAAAAAGAAAAGTATCCTCCTACCCATACGATGTT
CCAGATTACGCTTGACAACTTTATTATACATAGTTGGAATTCCTAGAGCTCGCTGATCAGCCTCGACTGT
GCCTTCTAGTTGCCAGCCATCTGTTGTTTGCCCCTCCCCCGTGCCTTCCTTGACCCTGGAAGGTGCCACT
CCCACTGTCCTTTCCTAATAAAATGAGGAAATTGCATCGCATTGTCTGAGTAGGTGTCATTCTATTCTGG
GGGGTGGGGTGGGGCAGGACAGCAAGGGGGAGGATTGGGAAGAGAATAGCAGGCATGCTGGGGAGGGCCG
CAGGAACCCCTAGTGATGGAGTTGGCCACTCCCTCTCTGCGCGCTCGCTCGCTCACTGAGGCCGGGCGAC
CAAAGGTCGCCCGACGCCCGGGCTTTGCCCGGGCGGCCTCAGTGAGCGAGCGAGCGCGCAGCTGCCTGCA
GGGGCGCCTGATGCGGTATTTTCTCCTTACGCATCTGTGCGGTATTTCACACCGCATA
[95 nt withheld, positions 4119-4213]
T
[46 nt withheld, positions 4215-4260]
C
[141 nt withheld, positions 4262-4402]
CCTTTGACGTTGGAGTCCACGTTCTTT
[37 nt withheld, positions 4430-4466]
ACTCTATCTCGGGCTATTCTTTTGATTTATAAGGGATTTTGCCGATTTCGGTCTATTGGTTAAAAAATGA
GCTGATTTAACAAAAATTTAACGCGAATTTTAACAAAATATTAACGTTTACAATTTTATGGTGCACTCTC
AGTACAATCTGCTCTGATGCCGCATAGTTAAGCCAGCCCCGACACCCGCCAACACCCGCTGACGCGCCCT
GACGGGCTTGTCTGCTCCCGGCATCCGCTTACAGACAAGCTGTGACCGTCTCCGGGAGCTGCATGTGTCA
GAGGTTTTCACCGTCATCACCGAAACGCGCGAGACGAAAGGGCCTCGTGATACGCCTATTTTTATAGGTT
AATGTCATGATAATAATGGTTTCTTAGACGTCAGGTGGCACTTTTCGGGGAAATGTGCGCGGAACCCCTA
TTTGTTTATTTTTCTAAATACATTCAAATATGTATCCGCTCATGAGACAATAACCCTGATAAATGCTTCA
ATAATATTGAAAAAGGAAGAGTATGAGTATTCAACATTTCCGTGTCGCCCTTATTCCCTTTTTTGCGGCA
TTTTGCCTTCCTGTTTTTGCTCACCCAGAAACGCTGGTGAAAGTAAAAGATGCTGAAGATCAGTTGGGTG
CACGAGTGGGTTACATCGAACTGGATCTCAACAGCGGTAAGATCCTTGAGAGTTTTCGCCCCGAAGAACG
TTTTCCAATGATGAGCACTTTTAAAGTTCTGCTATGTGGCGCGGTATTATCCCGTATTGACGCCGGGCAA
GAGCAACTCGGTCGCCGCATACACTATTCTCAGAATGACTTGGTTGAGTACTCACCAGTCACAGAAAAGC
ATCTTACGGATGGCATGACAGTAAGAGAATTATGCAGTGCTGCCATAACCATGAGTGATAACACTGCGGC
CAACTTACTTCTGACAACGATCGGAGGACCGAAGGAGCTAACCGCTTTTTTGCACAACATGGGGGATCAT
GTAACTCGCCTTGATCGTTGGGAACCGGAGCTGAATGAAGCCATACCAAACGACGAGCGTGACACCACGA
TGCCTGTAGCAATGGCAACAACGTTGCGCAAACTATTAACTGGCGAACTACTTACTCTAGCTTCCCGGCA
ACAATTAATAGACTGGATGGAGGCGGATAAAGTTGCAGGACCACTTCTGCGCTCGGCCCTTCCGGCTGGC
TGGTTTATTGCTGATAAATCTGGAGCCGGTGAGCGTGGAAGCCGCGGTATCATTGCAGCACTGGGGCCAG
ATGGTAAGCCCTCCCGTATCGTAGTTATCTACACGACGGGGAGTCAGGCAACTATGGATGAACGAAATAG
ACAGATCGCTGAGATAGGTGCCTCACTGATTAAGCATTGGTAACTGTCAGACCAAGTTTACTCATATATA
CTTTAGATTGATTTAAAACTTCATTTTTAATTTAAAAGGATCTAGGTGAAGATCCTTTTTGATAATCTCA
TGACCAAAATCCCTTAACGTGAGTTTTCGTTCCACTGAGCGTCAGACCCCGTAGAAAAGATCAAAGGATC
TTCTTGAGATCCTTTTTTTCTGCGCGTAATCTGCTGCTTGCAAACAAAAAAACCACCGCTACCAGCGGTG
GTTTGTTTGCCGGATCAAGAGCTACCAACTCTTTTTCCGAAGGTAACTGGCTTCAGCAGAGCGCAGATAC
CAAATACTGTTCTTCTAGTGTAGCCGTAGTTAGGCCACCACTTCAAGAACTCTGTAGCACCGCCTACATA
CCTCGCTCTGCTAATCCTGTTACCAGTGGCTGCTGCCAGTGGCGATAAGTCGTGTCTTACCGGGTTGGAC
TCAAGACGATAGTTACCGGATAAGGCGCAGCGGTCGGGCTGAACGGGGGGTTCGTGCACACAGCCCAGCT
TGGAGCGAACGACCTACACCGAACTGAGATACCTACAGCGTGAGCTATGAGAAAGCGCCACGCTTCCCGA
AGGGAGAAAGGCGGACAGGTATCCGGTAAGCGGCAGGGTCGGAACAGGAGAGCGCACGAGGGAGCTTCCA
GGGGGAAACGCCTGGTATCTTTATAGTCCTGTCGGGTTTCGCCACCTCTGACTTGAGCGTCGATTTTTGT
GATGCTCGTCAGGGGGGCGGAGCCTATGGAAAAACGCCAGCAACGCGGCCTTTTTACGGTTCCTGGCCTT
TTGCTGGCCTTTTGCTCACATGT
Features (pLannotate 1.2.2; 19 found; start..end, strand, type, name):
      1..141     -  repeat_region  AAV2 ITR: inverted terminal repeat of adeno-associated virus serotype 2 inverted
    148..168     +  protein_bind   attB4: mutant version of attB; core recombination site for the Gateway® BP reaction BP Clonase™
    169..409     +  promoter       U6 promoter: RNA polymerase III promoter for human U6 snRNA
    550..610     +  enhancer       CMV enhancer (fragment): human cytomegalovirus immediate early enhancer
    610..630     +  protein_bind   attB1: mutant version of attB; core recombination site for the Gateway® BP reaction BP Clonase™
    694..997     +  enhancer       CMV enhancer: human cytomegalovirus immediate early enhancer
    998..1201    +  promoter       CMV promoter: human cytomegalovirus (CMV) immediate early promoter
   1226..1246    -  protein_bind   attB2: mutant version of attB; core recombination site for the Gateway® BP reaction BP Clonase™
   3626..3653    +  CDS            3xHA (fragment): three tandem HA epitope tags
   3656..3676    -  protein_bind   attB3: mutant version of attB; core recombination site for the Gateway® BP reaction BP Clonase™
   3707..3818    +  polyA_signal   bGH poly(A) signal: bovine growth hormone polyadenylation signal
   3922..4062    +  repeat_region  AAV2 ITR: inverted terminal repeat of adeno-associated virus serotype 2 inverted
   4067..4118    -  misc_feature   bom (fragment): basis of mobility region from pBR322
   4137..4592    +  rep_origin     f1 ori (sequence partly withheld): f1 bacteriophage origin of replication; arrow indicates direction of (+) strand synthesis
   4593..4642    -  misc_feature   bom (fragment): basis of mobility region from pBR322
   4744..4779    -  CDS            rop (fragment): Rop protein, which maintains plasmids at low copy number; rop
   4874..4978    +  promoter       AmpR promoter: bla
   4979..5839    +  CDS            AmpR: β-lactamase; bla; confers resistance to ampicillin, carbenicillin, and related antibiotics
   6010..6598    +  rep_origin     ori: high-copy-number ColE1/pMB1/pBR322/pUC origin of replication
