[The description below was written by a language model from this plasmid's Addgene catalogue record and pLannotate feature annotations shown in this document.]
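Description:
pM148: pAAV.CMV-Cas13e-NT sgRNA is a 6.66 kb AAV transfer plasmid for mammalian expression, built on a VectorBuilder pAAV.CMV-BGHpA backbone. It is maintained in E. coli through a high-copy ColE1/pUC-type origin with ampicillin selection (AmpR under its own bla promoter). An f1 phage origin and small remnants of the pBR322 bom and rop regions also lie in the backbone. Two AAV2 inverted terminal repeats flank the payload, so the roughly 4 kb between them can be packaged into recombinant AAV when rep/cap and helper functions are supplied in trans. The plasmid can also be transfected directly.

Between the ITRs sit two independent expression units, separated by Gateway attB-type sites left over from modular vector assembly. A human U6 RNA polymerase III promoter drives a synthetic non-targeting (NT) guide RNA. The CMV enhancer/promoter then drives the Cas13e coding sequence (also called Cas13X.1 or Cas13bt3, about 2.4 kb), which carries N- and C-terminal nuclear localization signals and a C-terminal HA epitope tag and is terminated by the bGH polyadenylation signal. The automated annotation does not label the Cas13e open reading frame itself, detecting only the HA fragment at its end.

The record is internally inconsistent. The purpose field and species entry refer to RfxCas13d from Ruminococcus flavefaciens, whereas the name, insert field and backbone modification note state that RfxCas13d was replaced by Cas13e. These RfxCas13d entries may be carried over from a parent construct. The construct serves as a non-targeting guide control for single-vector delivery of a compact RNA-targeting Cas13, and the associated publication concerns this system in the retina.
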