Addgene plasmid #203446: pM148: pAAV.CMV-Cas13e-NT sgRNA
Purpose: Plasmid expressing active RfxCas13d with non-targeting gRNA
Depositing lab: Guei-Sheung Liu. Depositing organization: Centre for Eye Research Australia. Publication: Characterization of RNA editing and gene therapy with a compact CRISPR-Cas13 in the retina. Kumar S, Hsiao YW, Wong VHY, Aubin D, Wang JH, Lisowski L, Rakoczy EP, Li F, Alarcon-Martinez L, Gonzalez-Cordero A, Bui BV, Liu GS. Proc Natl Acad Sci U S A. 2024 Nov 5;121(45):e2408345121. doi: 10.1073/pnas.2408345121. Epub 2024 Oct 30. PubMed 39475642.
Backbone
  Vector backbone: pAAV.CMV-BGHpA
  Backbone manufacturer: VectorBuilder
  Modifications to backbone: Change RfxCas13d to Cas13e
  Vector type: Mammalian Expression, AAV
Growth in bacteria
  Bacterial resistance: Ampicillin, 100 μg/mL
  Growth temperature: 37°C
  Growth strain: NEB Stable
  Copy number: High Copy
Gene/Insert 1
  Gene/Insert name: U6-non targeting (NT) sgRNA
  Species: Synthetic
  Insert size (bp): 375
  Promoter: U6
  Cloning method: Gibson Cloning
  Sequencing primers: 5′ GACTATCATATGCTTACCGT; 3′ TAGAAGGCACAGTCGAGG
Gene/Insert 2
  Gene/Insert name: Cas13e (alt name: Cas13X.1, Cas13bt3)
  Species: Ruminococcus flavefaciens XPD3002
  Insert size (bp): 2403
  Promoter: CMV
  Tag / fusion protein: NLS (C terminal on insert); NLS (N terminal on insert); HA (C terminal on insert)
  Cloning method: Gibson Cloning
  Sequencing primers: 5′ CGCAAATGGGCGGTAGGCGTG
Terms and licenses: Academic/Nonprofit Terms; Industry Terms: Not Available to Industry
How to cite: pM148: pAAV.CMV-Cas13e-NT sgRNA was a gift from Guei-Sheung Liu (Addgene plasmid # 203446 ; http://n2t.net/addgene:203446 ; RRID:Addgene_203446)
